Addgene plasmid #216703: 2CT-PacerRH R628K
Purpose: Bacterial protein expression of Pacer RH domain mutant
Depositing lab: James Hurley. Depositing organization: University of California, Berkeley. Publication: A RAB7A phosphoswitch coordinates Rubicon Homology protein regulation of Parkin-dependent mitophagy. Tudorica DA, Basak B, Puerta Cordova AS, Khuu G, Rose K, Lazarou M, Holzbaur ELF, Hurley JH. J Cell Biol. 2024 Jul 1;223(7):e202309015. doi: 10.1083/jcb.202309015. Epub 2024 May 10. PubMed 38728007.
Backbone
  Vector backbone: 2CT
  Vector type: Bacterial Expression
Growth in bacteria
  Bacterial resistance: Ampicillin, 100 μg/mL
  Growth temperature: 37°C
  Growth strain: DH5alpha
  Copy number: Low Copy
Gene/Insert
  Gene/Insert name: Pacer
  Species: H. sapiens (human)
  Mutation: R628K
  Entrez Gene: RUBCNL (a.k.a. C13orf18, KIAA0226L, PACER)
  Tag / fusion protein: MBP (N terminal on insert)
  Cloning method: Ligation Independent Cloning
Terms and licenses: Academic/Nonprofit Terms; Industry Terms: Not Available to Industry
How to cite: 2CT-PacerRH R628K was a gift from James Hurley (Addgene plasmid # 216703)
