[The description below was written by a language model from this plasmid's Addgene catalogue record and pLannotate feature annotations shown in this document.]
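Description:
2CT-PacerRH R628K is a bacterial expression plasmid of about 6.7 kb built on the 2CT backbone, a pBR322/pET-style vector designed for ligation independent cloning. It replicates in E. coli from a ColE1/pMB1-type origin. The neighbouring rop gene and bom region are retained, which fits the catalogue's low-copy designation. Selection is by ampicillin through the bla β-lactamase gene under its own promoter. The tetracycline efflux gene appears only as two separated fragments flanking the expression cassette, with the tet promoter beside one of them, so it looks like a disrupted remnant of the parental backbone rather than a usable marker.

The expression cassette is driven by a T7 promoter with the phage T7 gene 10 ribosome binding site and ends at a T7 terminator, so it requires a host that supplies T7 RNA polymerase. No lac operator or lacI is annotated. The encoded fusion reads 6xHis, then a signal-sequence-free, cytosolic maltose binding protein, then a TEV protease site, then a roughly 720 bp fragment of human RUBCNL (Pacer, also known as C13orf18 or KIAA0226L). This fragment corresponds to the Rubicon Homology (RH) domain and carries the R628K substitution. The His and MBP modules aid solubility and affinity purification, and TEV cleavage can release the RH domain from them. A short match to a T7 gene 10B-derived sequence lies just upstream of the terminator and is probably vector sequence rather than part of the product.

The depositor's and the repository's sequences give the same feature map and differ by only three nucleotides in length. The plasmid is intended for producing recombinant mutant Pacer RH domain, and the associated work concerns RAB7A phosphorylation and RH-protein regulation of Parkin-dependent mitophagy.
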