Features (pLannotate 1.2.2; 17 found; start..end, strand, type, name):
    104..208     +  promoter       AmpR promoter: bla
    209..1069    +  CDS            AmpR: β-lactamase; bla; confers resistance to ampicillin, carbenicillin, and related antibiotics
   1240..1828    +  rep_origin     ori: high-copy-number ColE1/pMB1/pBR322/pUC origin of replication
   2014..2156    -  misc_feature   bom: basis of mobility region from pBR322
   2258..2449    -  CDS            rop: Rop protein, which maintains plasmids at low copy number; rop
   2466..2846    +  CDS            YPB1_ECOLX: Protein predicted: Swiss-Prot protein existence level 4. From Escherichia coli.
   3088..3988    -  CDS            TcR (fragment): tetracycline efflux protein; tet; confers resistance to tetracycline
   4010..4028    +  promoter       T7 promoter: promoter for bacteriophage T7 RNA polymerase
   4117..4139    +  RBS            RBS: efficient ribosome binding site from bacteriophage T7 gene 10 (Olins and Rangwala, 1989)
   4159..4176    +  CDS            6xHis: 6xHis affinity tag
   4186..5286    +  CDS            MBP: maltose binding protein from E. coli; malE (mutated); This version of the gene does not encode a signal sequence, so MBP will remain in the cytosol.
   5341..5357    +  CDS            TEV site (fragment): tobacco etch virus (TEV) protease recognition and cleavage site
   5368..6087    +  CDS            RUBCNL (fragment): PACER_HUMAN - Also known as C13orf18 From Homo sapiens (Human).
   6166..6215    +  CDS            SET1 (fragment): solubility-enhancement tag derived from T7 phage gene 10B
   6223..6270    +  terminator     T7 terminator: transcription terminator for bacteriophage T7 RNA polymerase
   6296..6588    -  CDS            TcR (fragment): tetracycline efflux protein; tet; confers resistance to tetracycline
   6636..6664    -  promoter       tet promoter: E. coli promoter for tetracycline efflux protein gene
>Addgene plasmid #216703 | 2CT-PacerRH R628K | depositor full sequence | sequence record 422728 | 2CT-PacerRH R628K sequence 6673 bps
TTCTTGAAGACGAAAGGGCCTCGTGATACGCCTATTTTTATAGGTTAATGTCATGATAATAATGGTTTCT
TAGACGTCAGGTGGCACTTTTCGGGGAAATGTGCGCGGAACCCCTATTTGTTTATTTTTCTAAATACATT
CAAATATGTATCCGCTCATGAGACAATAACCCTGATAAATGCTTCAATAACATTGAAAAAGGAAGAGTAT
GAGTATTCAACATTTCCGTGTCGCCCTTATTCCCTTTTTTGCGGCATTTTGCCTTCCTGTTTTTGCTCAC
CCAGAAACGCTGGTGAAAGTAAAAGATGCTGAAGATCAGTTGGGTGCACGAGTGGGTTACATCGAACTGG
ATCTCAACAGCGGTAAGATCCTTGAGAGTTTTCGCCCCGAAGAACGTTTTCCAATGATGAGCACTTTTAA
AGTTCTGCTATGTGGCGCGGTATTATCCCGTGTTGACGCCGGGCAAGAGCAACTCGGTCGCCGCATACAC
TATTCTCAGAATGACTTGGTTGAGTACTCACCAGTCACAGAAAAGCATCTTACGGATGGCATGACAGTAA
GAGAATTATGCAGTGCTGCCATAACCATGAGTGATAACACTGCGGCCAACTTACTTCTGACAACGATCGG
AGGACCGAAGGAGCTAACCGCTTTTTTGCACAACATGGGGGATCATGTAACTCGCCTTGATCGTTGGGAA
CCGGAGCTGAATGAAGCCATACCAAACGACGAGCGTGACACCACGATGCCTGCAGCAATGGCAACAACGT
TGCGCAAACTATTAACTGGCGAACTACTTACTCTAGCTTCCCGGCAACAATTAATAGACTGGATGGAGGC
GGATAAAGTTGCAGGACCACTTCTGCGCTCGGCCCTTCCGGCTGGCTGGTTTATTGCTGATAAATCTGGA
GCCGGTGAGCGTGGGTCTCGCGGTATCATTGCAGCACTGGGGCCAGATGGTAAGCCCTCCCGTATCGTAG
TTATCTACACGACGGGGAGTCAGGCAACTATGGATGAACGAAATAGACAGATCGCTGAGATAGGTGCCTC
ACTGATTAAGCATTGGTAACTGTCAGACCAAGTTTACTCATATATACTTTAGATTGATTTAAAACTTCAT
TTTTAATTTAAAAGGATCTAGGTGAAGATCCTTTTTGATAATCTCATGACCAAAATCCCTTAACGTGAGT
TTTCGTTCCACTGAGCGTCAGACCCCGTAGAAAAGATCAAAGGATCTTCTTGAGATCCTTTTTTTCTGCG
CGTAATCTGCTGCTTGCAAACAAAAAAACCACCGCTACCAGCGGTGGTTTGTTTGCCGGATCAAGAGCTA
CCAACTCTTTTTCCGAAGGTAACTGGCTTCAGCAGAGCGCAGATACCAAATACTGTCCTTCTAGTGTAGC
CGTAGTTAGGCCACCACTTCAAGAACTCTGTAGCACCGCCTACATACCTCGCTCTGCTAATCCTGTTACC
AGTGGCTGCTGCCAGTGGCGATAAGTCGTGTCTTACCGGGTTGGACTCAAGACGATAGTTACCGGATAAG
GCGCAGCGGTCGGGCTGAACGGGGGGTTCGTGCACACAGCCCAGCTTGGAGCGAACGACCTACACCGAAC
TGAGATACCTACAGCGTGAGCTATGAGAAAGCGCCACGCTTCCCGAAGGGAGAAAGGCGGACAGGTATCC
GGTAAGCGGCAGGGTCGGAACAGGAGAGCGCACGAGGGAGCTTCCAGGGGGAAACGCCTGGTATCTTTAT
AGTCCTGTCGGGTTTCGCCACCTCTGACTTGAGCGTCGATTTTTGTGATGCTCGTCAGGGGGGCGGAGCC
TATGGAAAAACGCCAGCAACGCGGCCTTTTTACGGTTCCTGGCCTTTTGCTGGCCTTTTGCTCACATGTT
CTTTCCTGCGTTATCCCCTGATTCTGTGGATAACCGTATTACCGCCTTTGAGTGAGCTGATACCGCTCGC
CGCAGCCGAACGACCGAGCGCAGCGAGTCAGTGAGCGAGGAAGCGGAAGAGCGCCTGATGCGGTATTTTC
TCCTTACGCATCTGTGCGGTATTTCACACCGCATATATGGTGCACTCTCAGTACAATCTGCTCTGATGCC
GCATAGTTAAGCCAGTATACACTCCGCTATCGCTACGTGACTGGGTCATGGCTGCGCCCCGACACCCGCC
AACACCCGCTGACGCGCCCTGACGGGCTTGTCTGCTCCCGGCATCCGCTTACAGACAAGCTGTGACCGTC
TCCGGGAGCTGCATGTGTCAGAGGTTTTCACCGTCATCACCGAAACGCGCGAGGCAGCTGCGGTAAAGCT
CATCAGCGTGGTCGTGAAGCGATTCACAGATGTCTGCCTGTTCATCCGCGTCCAGCTCGTTGAGTTTCTC
CAGAAGCGTTAATGTCTGGCTTCTGATAAAGCGGGCCATGTTAAGGGCGGTTTTTTCCTGTTTGGTCACT
GATGCCTCCGTGTAAGGGGGATTTCTGTTCATGGGGGTAATGATACCGATGAAACGAGAGAGGATGCTCA
CGATACGGGTTACTGATGATGAACATGCCCGGTTACTGGAACGTTGTGAGGGTAAACAACTGGCGGTATG
GATGCGGCGGGACCAGAGAAAAATCACTCAGGGTCAATGCCAGCGCTTCGTTAATACAGATGTAGGTGTT
CCACAGGGTAGCCAGCAGCATCCTGCGATGCAGATCCGGAACATAATGGTGCAGGGCGCTGACTTCCGCG
TTTCCAGACTTTACGAAACACGGAAACCGAAGACCATTCATGTTGTTGCTCAGGTCGCAGACGTTTTGCA
GCAGCAGTCGCTTCACGTTCGCTCGCGTATCGGTGATTCATTCTGCTAACCAGTAAGGCAACCCCGCCAG
CCTAGCCGGGTCCTCAACGACAGGAGCACGATCATGCGCACCCGTGGCCAGGACCCAACGCTGCCCGAGA
TGCGCCGCGTGCGGCTGCTGGAGATGGCGGACGCGATGGATATGTTCTGCCAAGGGTTGGTTTGCGCATT
CACAGTTCTCCGCAAGAATTGATTGGCTCCAATTCTTGGAGTGGTGAATCCGTTAGCGAGGTGCCGCCGG
CTTCCATTCAGGTCGAGGTGGCCCGGCTCCATGCACCGCGACGCAACGCGGGGAGGCAGACAAGGTATAG
GGCGGCGCCTACAATCCATGCCAACCCGTTCCATGTGCTCGCCGAGGCGGCATAAATCGCCGTGACGATC
AGCGGTCCAGTGATCGAAGTTAGGCTGGTAAGAGCCGCGAGCGATCCTTGAAGCTGTCCCTGATGGTCGT
CATCTACCTGCCTGGACAGCATGGCCTGCAACGCGGGCATCCCGATGCCGCCGGAAGCGAGAAGAATCAT
AATGGGGAAGGCCATCCAGCCTCGCGTCGCGAACGCCAGCAAGACGTAGCCCAGCGCGTCGGCCGCCATG
CCGGCGATAATGGCCTGCTTCTCGCCGAAACGTTTGGTGGCGGGACCAGTGACGAAGGCTTGAGCGAGGG
CGTGCAAGATTCCGAATACCGCAAGCGACAGGCCGATCATCGTCGCGCTCCAGCGAAAGCGGTCCTCGCC
GAAAATGACCCAGAGCGCTGCCGGCACCTGTCCTACGAGTTGCATGATAAAGAAGACAGTCATAAGTGCG
GCGACGATAGTCATGCCCCGCGCCCACCGGAAGGAGCTGACTGGGTTGAAGGCTCTCAAGGGCATCGGTC
GACGCTCTCCCTTATGCGACTCCTGCATTAGGAAGCAGCCCAGTAGTAGGTTGAGGCCGTTGAGCACCGC
CGCCGCAAGGAATGGTGCATGCAAGGAGATGGCGCCCAACAGTCCCCCGGCCACGGGGCCTGCCACCATA
CCCACGCCGAAACAAGCGCTCATGAGCCCGAAGTGGCGAGCCCGATCTTCCCCATCGGTGATGTCGGCGA
TATAGGCGCCAGCAACCGCACCTGTGGCGCCGGTGATGCCGGCCACGATGCGTCCGGCGTAGAGGATCGA
GATCTCGATCCCGCGAAATTAATACGACTCACTATAGGGAGACCACAACGGTTTCCCTCTAGTGCCGGCT
CCGGAGAGCTCTTTAATTAAGCGGCCGCCCTGCAGGACTCGAGTTCTAGAAATAATTTTGTTTAACTTTA
AGAAGGAGATATACATATGAAATCTTCTCACCATCACCATCACCATGGTTCTTCTATGAAAATCGAAGAA
GGTAAACTGGTAATCTGGATTAACGGCGATAAAGGCTATAACGGTCTCGCTGAAGTCGGTAAGAAATTCG
AGAAAGATACCGGAATTAAAGTCACCGTTGAGCATCCGGATAAACTGGAAGAGAAATTCCCACAGGTTGC
GGCAACTGGCGATGGCCCTGACATTATCTTCTGGGCACACGACCGCTTTGGTGGCTACGCTCAATCTGGC
CTGTTGGCTGAAATCACCCCGGACAAAGCGTTCCAGGACAAGCTGTATCCGTTTACCTGGGATGCCGTAC
GTTACAACGGCAAGCTGATTGCTTACCCGATCGCTGTTGAAGCGTTATCGCTGATTTATAACAAAGATCT
GCTGCCGAACCCGCCAAAAACCTGGGAAGAGATCCCGGCGCTGGATAAAGAACTGAAAGCGAAAGGTAAG
AGCGCGCTGATGTTCAACCTGCAAGAACCGTACTTCACCTGGCCGCTGATTGCTGCTGACGGGGGTTATG
CGTTCAAGTATGAAAACGGCAAGTACGACATTAAAGACGTGGGCGTGGATAACGCTGGCGCGAAAGCGGG
TCTGACCTTCCTGGTTGACCTGATTAAAAACAAACACATGAATGCAGACACCGATTACTCCATCGCAGAA
GCTGCCTTTAATAAAGGCGAAACAGCGATGACCATCAACGGCCCGTGGGCATGGTCCAACATCGACACCA
GCAAAGTGAATTATGGTGTAACGGTACTGCCGACCTTCAAGGGTCAACCATCCAAACCGTTCGTTGGCGT
GCTGAGCGCAGGTATTAACGCCGCCAGTCCGAACAAAGAGCTGGCAAAAGAGTTCCTCGAAAACTATCTG
CTGACTGATGAAGGTCTGGAAGCGGTTAATAAAGACAAACCGCTGGGTGCCGTAGCGCTGAAGTCTTACG
AGGAAGAGTTGGCGAAAGATCCACGTATTGCCGCCACTATGGAAAACGCCCAGAAAGGTGAAATCATGCC
GAACATCCCGCAGATGTCCGCTTTCTGGTATGCCGTGCGTACTGCGGTGATCAACGCCGCCAGCGGTCGT
CAGACTGTCGATGAAGCCCTGAAAGACGCGCAGACTAATTCGAGCTCGAACAACAACAACAATAACAATA
ACAACAACCTCGGGATCGAGGAAAACCTGTACTTCCAATCCAATGCAAGGGACCTGGTGGTGGCCGCTCA
GAACTTCTTCTGCGCTGGTTGTGGAACCCCTGTGGAGCCTAAGTTCGTGAAGAGACTGCGTTACTGCGAA
TACCTGGGAAAGTACTTCTGCGACTGCTGCCACTCCTACGCTGAGTCTTGCATCCCAGCCCGCATCCTGA
TGATGTGGGACTTCAAGAAGTACTACGTGTCCAACTTCTCTAAGCAGCTGCTGGACAGCATCTGGCACCA
GCCCATCTTCAACCTGCTGAGCATCGGACAGTCCCTGTACGCCAAGGCTAAGGAACTGGACAGAGTGAAG
GAGATCCAGGAACAGCTGTTCCACATCAAGAAGCTGCTGAAGACCTGCCGTTTCGCCAACTCTGCTCTGA
AGGAGTTCGAGCAGGTGCCTGGCCACCTGACCGACGAGCTGCACCTGTTCAGCCTGGAAGACCTGGTGAG
AATCAAGAAGGGCCTGCTGGCTCCACTGCTGAAGGACATCCTGAAGGCCAGCCTGGCTCACGTGGCTGGA
TGTGAGCTGTGCCAGGGCAAGGGCTTCATCTGCGAGTTCTGCCAGAACACCACCGTGATCTTCCCCTTCC
AGACTGCTACCTGCCGCCGCTGCTCCGCCTGCAAAGCTTGCTTCCACAAGCAGTGCTTCCAGAGCAGCGA
GTGCCCTAGATGTGCCCGTATTACTGCTCGTAGAAAACTCCTGGAAAGTGTCGCCTCCGCCGCCACCATT
GGAAGTGGATAACGGATCCGCGATCGCGGCGCGCCACCTGGTGGCCGGCCGGTACCACGCGTGCGCGCTG
ATCCGGCTGCTAACAAAGCCCGAAAGGAAGCTGAGTTGGCTGCTGCCACCGCTGAGCAATAACTAGCATA
ACCCCTTGGGGCCTCTAAACGGGTCTTGAGGGGTTTTTTGCTGAAAGGAGGAACTATATCCGGATATCCA
CAGGACGGGTGTGGTCGCCATGATCGCGTAGTCGATAGTGGCTCCAAGTAGCGAAGCGAGCAGGACTGGG
CGGCGGCCAAAGCGGTCGGACAGTGCTCCGAGAACGGGTGCGCATAGAAATTGCATCAACGCATATAGCG
CTAGCAGCACGCCATAGTGACTGGCGATGCTGTCGGAATGGACGATATCCCGCAAGAGGCCCGGCAGTAC
CGGCATAACCAAGCCTATGCCTACAGCATCCAGGGTGACGGTGCCGAGGATGACGATGAGCGCATTGTTA
GATTTCATACACGGTGCCTGACTGCGTTAGCAATTTAACTGTGATAAACTACCGCATTAAAGCTTATCGA
TGATAAGCTGTCAAACATGAGAA
