Features (pLannotate 1.2.2; 17 found; start..end, strand, type, name):
    104..208     +  promoter       AmpR promoter: bla
    209..1069    +  CDS            AmpR: β-lactamase; bla; confers resistance to ampicillin, carbenicillin, and related antibiotics
   1240..1828    +  rep_origin     ori: high-copy-number ColE1/pMB1/pBR322/pUC origin of replication
   2014..2153    -  misc_feature   bom: basis of mobility region from pBR322
   2255..2446    -  CDS            rop: Rop protein, which maintains plasmids at low copy number; rop
   2463..2843    +  CDS            YPB1_ECOLX: Protein predicted: Swiss-Prot protein existence level 4. From Escherichia coli.
   3085..3985    -  CDS            TcR (fragment): tetracycline efflux protein; tet; confers resistance to tetracycline
   4007..4025    +  promoter       T7 promoter: promoter for bacteriophage T7 RNA polymerase
   4114..4136    +  RBS            RBS: efficient ribosome binding site from bacteriophage T7 gene 10 (Olins and Rangwala, 1989)
   4156..4173    +  CDS            6xHis: 6xHis affinity tag
   4183..5283    +  CDS            MBP: maltose binding protein from E. coli; malE (mutated); This version of the gene does not encode a signal sequence, so MBP will remain in the cytosol.
   5338..5354    +  CDS            TEV site (fragment): tobacco etch virus (TEV) protease recognition and cleavage site
   5362..6081    +  CDS            RUBCNL (fragment): PACER_HUMAN - Also known as C13orf18 From Homo sapiens (Human).
   6163..6212    +  CDS            SET1 (fragment): solubility-enhancement tag derived from T7 phage gene 10B
   6220..6267    +  terminator     T7 terminator: transcription terminator for bacteriophage T7 RNA polymerase
   6293..6585    -  CDS            TcR (fragment): tetracycline efflux protein; tet; confers resistance to tetracycline
   6633..6661    -  promoter       tet promoter: E. coli promoter for tetracycline efflux protein gene
>Addgene plasmid #216703 | 2CT-PacerRH R628K | addgene full sequence | sequence record 429290 | Addgene NGS Result
TTCTTGAAGACGAAAGGGCCTCGTGATACGCCTATTTTTATAGGTTAATGTCATGATAATAATGGTTTCT
TAGACGTCAGGTGGCACTTTTCGGGGAAATGTGCGCGGAACCCCTATTTGTTTATTTTTCTAAATACATT
CAAATATGTATCCGCTCATGAGACAATAACCCTGATAAATGCTTCAATAACATTGAAAAAGGAAGAGTAT
GAGTATTCAACATTTCCGTGTCGCCCTTATTCCCTTTTTTGCGGCATTTTGCCTTCCTGTTTTTGCTCAC
CCAGAAACGCTGGTGAAAGTAAAAGATGCTGAAGATCAGTTGGGTGCACGAGTGGGTTACATCGAACTGG
ATCTCAACAGCGGTAAGATCCTTGAGAGTTTTCGCCCCGAAGAACGTTTTCCAATGATGAGCACTTTTAA
AGTTCTGCTATGTGGCGCGGTATTATCCCGTGTTGACGCCGGGCAAGAGCAACTCGGTCGCCGCATACAC
TATTCTCAGAATGACTTGGTTGAGTACTCACCAGTCACAGAAAAGCATCTTACGGATGGCATGACAGTAA
GAGAATTATGCAGTGCTGCCATAACCATGAGTGATAACACTGCGGCCAACTTACTTCTGACAACGATCGG
AGGACCGAAGGAGCTAACCGCTTTTTTGCACAACATGGGGGATCATGTAACTCGCCTTGATCGTTGGGAA
CCGGAGCTGAATGAAGCCATACCAAACGACGAGCGTGACACCACGATGCCTGCAGCAATGGCAACAACGT
TGCGCAAACTATTAACTGGCGAACTACTTACTCTAGCTTCCCGGCAACAATTAATAGACTGGATGGAGGC
GGATAAAGTTGCAGGACCACTTCTGCGCTCGGCCCTTCCGGCTGGCTGGTTTATTGCTGATAAATCTGGA
GCCGGTGAGCGTGGGTCTCGCGGTATCATTGCAGCACTGGGGCCAGATGGTAAGCCCTCCCGTATCGTAG
TTATCTACACGACGGGGAGTCAGGCAACTATGGATGAACGAAATAGACAGATCGCTGAGATAGGTGCCTC
ACTGATTAAGCATTGGTAACTGTCAGACCAAGTTTACTCATATATACTTTAGATTGATTTAAAACTTCAT
TTTTAATTTAAAAGGATCTAGGTGAAGATCCTTTTTGATAATCTCATGACCAAAATCCCTTAACGTGAGT
TTTCGTTCCACTGAGCGTCAGACCCCGTAGAAAAGATCAAAGGATCTTCTTGAGATCCTTTTTTTCTGCG
CGTAATCTGCTGCTTGCAAACAAAAAAACCACCGCTACCAGCGGTGGTTTGTTTGCCGGATCAAGAGCTA
CCAACTCTTTTTCCGAAGGTAACTGGCTTCAGCAGAGCGCAGATACCAAATACTGTCCTTCTAGTGTAGC
CGTAGTTAGGCCACCACTTCAAGAACTCTGTAGCACCGCCTACATACCTCGCTCTGCTAATCCTGTTACC
AGTGGCTGCTGCCAGTGGCGATAAGTCGTGTCTTACCGGGTTGGACTCAAGACGATAGTTACCGGATAAG
GCGCAGCGGTCGGGCTGAACGGGGGGTTCGTGCACACAGCCCAGCTTGGAGCGAACGACCTACACCGAAC
TGAGATACCTACAGCGTGAGCTATGAGAAAGCGCCACGCTTCCCGAAGGGAGAAAGGCGGACAGGTATCC
GGTAAGCGGCAGGGTCGGAACAGGAGAGCGCACGAGGGAGCTTCCAGGGGGAAACGCCTGGTATCTTTAT
AGTCCTGTCGGGTTTCGCCACCTCTGACTTGAGCGTCGATTTTTGTGATGCTCGTCAGGGGGGCGGAGCC
TATGGAAAAACGCCAGCAACGCGGCCTTTTTACGGTTCCTGGCCTTTTGCTGGCCTTTTGCTCACATGTT
CTTTCCTGCGTTATCCCCTGATTCTGTGGATAACCGTATTACCGCCTTTGAGTGAGCTGATACCGCTCGC
CGCAGCCGAACGACCGAGCGCAGCGAGTCAGTGAGCGAGGAAGCGGAAGAGCGCCTGATGCGGTATTTTC
TCCTTACGCATCTGTGCGGTATTTCACACCGCAATGGTGCACTCTCAGTACAATCTGCTCTGATGCCGCA
TAGTTAAGCCAGTATACACTCCGCTATCGCTACGTGACTGGGTCATGGCTGCGCCCCGACACCCGCCAAC
ACCCGCTGACGCGCCCTGACGGGCTTGTCTGCTCCCGGCATCCGCTTACAGACAAGCTGTGACCGTCTCC
GGGAGCTGCATGTGTCAGAGGTTTTCACCGTCATCACCGAAACGCGCGAGGCAGCTGCGGTAAAGCTCAT
CAGCGTGGTCGTGAAGCGATTCACAGATGTCTGCCTGTTCATCCGCGTCCAGCTCGTTGAGTTTCTCCAG
AAGCGTTAATGTCTGGCTTCTGATAAAGCGGGCCATGTTAAGGGCGGTTTTTTCCTGTTTGGTCACTGAT
GCCTCCGTGTAAGGGGGATTTCTGTTCATGGGGGTAATGATACCGATGAAACGAGAGAGGATGCTCACGA
TACGGGTTACTGATGATGAACATGCCCGGTTACTGGAACGTTGTGAGGGTAAACAACTGGCGGTATGGAT
GCGGCGGGACCAGAGAAAAATCACTCAGGGTCAATGCCAGCGCTTCGTTAATACAGATGTAGGTGTTCCA
CAGGGTAGCCAGCAGCATCCTGCGATGCAGATCCGGAACATAATGGTGCAGGGCGCTGACTTCCGCGTTT
CCAGACTTTACGAAACACGGAAACCGAAGACCATTCATGTTGTTGCTCAGGTCGCAGACGTTTTGCAGCA
GCAGTCGCTTCACGTTCGCTCGCGTATCGGTGATTCATTCTGCTAACCAGTAAGGCAACCCCGCCAGCCT
AGCCGGGTCCTCAACGACAGGAGCACGATCATGCGCACCCGTGGCCAGGACCCAACGCTGCCCGAGATGC
GCCGCGTGCGGCTGCTGGAGATGGCGGACGCGATGGATATGTTCTGCCAAGGGTTGGTTTGCGCATTCAC
AGTTCTCCGCAAGAATTGATTGGCTCCAATTCTTGGAGTGGTGAATCCGTTAGCGAGGTGCCGCCGGCTT
CCATTCAGGTCGAGGTGGCCCGGCTCCATGCACCGCGACGCAACGCGGGGAGGCAGACAAGGTATAGGGC
GGCGCCTACAATCCATGCCAACCCGTTCCATGTGCTCGCCGAGGCGGCATAAATCGCCGTGACGATCAGC
GGTCCAATGATCGAAGTTAGGCTGGTAAGAGCCGCGAGCGATCCTTGAAGCTGTCCCTGATGGTCGTCAT
CTACCTGCCTGGACAGCATGGCCTGCAACGCGGGCATCCCGATGCCGCCGGAAGCGAGAAGAATCATAAT
GGGGAAGGCCATCCAGCCTCGCGTCGCGAACGCCAGCAAGACGTAGCCCAGCGCGTCGGCCGCCATGCCG
GCGATAATGGCCTGCTTCTCGCCGAAACGTTTGGTGGCGGGACCAGTGACGAAGGCTTGAGCGAGGGCGT
GCAAGATTCCGAATACCGCAAGCGACAGGCCGATCATCGTCGCGCTCCAGCGAAAGCGGTCCTCGCCGAA
AATGACCCAGAGCGCTGCCGGCACCTGTCCTACGAGTTGCATGATAAAGAAGACAGTCATAAGTGCGGCG
ACGATAGTCATGCCCCGCGCCCACCGGAAGGAGCTGACTGGGTTGAAGGCTCTCAAGGGCATCGGTCGAC
GCTCTCCCTTATGCGACTCCTGCATTAGGAAGCAGCCCAGTAGTAGGTTGAGGCCGTTGAGCACCGCCGC
CGCAAGGAATGGTGCATGCAAGGAGATGGCGCCCAACAGTCCCCCGGCCACGGGGCCTGCCACCATACCC
ACGCCGAAACAAGCGCTCATGAGCCCGAAGTGGCGAGCCCGATCTTCCCCATCGGTGATGTCGGCGATAT
AGGCGCCAGCAACCGCACCTGTGGCGCCGGTGATGCCGGCCACGATGCGTCCGGCGTAGAGGATCGAGAT
CTCGATCCCGCGAAATTAATACGACTCACTATAGGGAGACCACAACGGTTTCCCTCTAGTGCCGGCTCCG
GAGAGCTCTTTAATTAAGCGGCCGCCCTGCAGGACTCGAGTTCTAGAAATAATTTTGTTTAACTTTAAGA
AGGAGATATACATATGAAATCTTCTCACCATCACCATCACCATGGTTCTTCTATGAAAATCGAAGAAGGT
AAACTGGTAATCTGGATTAACGGCGATAAAGGCTATAACGGTCTCGCTGAAGTCGGTAAGAAATTCGAGA
AAGATACCGGAATTAAAGTCACCGTTGAGCATCCGGATAAACTGGAAGAGAAATTCCCACAGGTTGCGGC
AACTGGCGATGGCCCTGACATTATCTTCTGGGCACACGACCGCTTTGGTGGCTACGCTCAATCTGGCCTG
TTGGCTGAAATCACCCCGGACAAAGCGTTCCAGGACAAGCTGTATCCGTTTACCTGGGATGCCGTACGTT
ACAACGGCAAGCTGATTGCTTACCCGATCGCTGTTGAAGCGTTATCGCTGATTTATAACAAAGATCTGCT
GCCGAACCCGCCAAAAACCTGGGAAGAGATCCCGGCGCTGGATAAAGAACTGAAAGCGAAAGGTAAGAGC
GCGCTGATGTTCAACCTGCAAGAACCGTACTTCACCTGGCCGCTGATTGCTGCTGACGGGGGTTATGCGT
TCAAGTATGAAAACGGCAAGTACGACATTAAAGACGTGGGCGTGGATAACGCTGGCGCGAAAGCGGGTCT
GACCTTCCTGGTTGACCTGATTAAAAACAAACACATGAATGCAGACACCGATTACTCCATCGCAGAAGCT
GCCTTTAATAAAGGCGAAACAGCGATGACCATCAACGGCCCGTGGGCATGGTCCAACATCGACACCAGCA
AAGTGAATTATGGTGTAACGGTACTGCCGACCTTCAAGGGTCAACCATCCAAACCGTTCGTTGGCGTGCT
GAGCGCAGGTATTAACGCCGCCAGTCCGAACAAAGAGCTGGCAAAAGAGTTCCTCGAAAACTATCTGCTG
ACTGATGAAGGTCTGGAAGCGGTTAATAAAGACAAACCGCTGGGTGCCGTAGCGCTGAAGTCTTACGAGG
AAGAGTTGGCGAAAGATCCACGTATTGCCGCCACTATGGAAAACGCCCAGAAAGGTGAAATCATGCCGAA
CATCCCGCAGATGTCCGCTTTCTGGTATGCCGTGCGTACTGCGGTGATCAACGCCGCCAGCGGTCGTCAG
ACTGTCGATGAAGCCCTGAAAGACGCGCAGACTAATTCGAGCTCGAACAACAACAACAATAACAATAACA
ACAACCTCGGGATCGAGGAAAACCTGTACTTCCAATCCAATAGGGACCTGGTGGTGGCCGCTCAGAACTT
CTTCTGCGCTGGTTGTGGAACCCCTGTGGAGCCTAAGTTCGTGAAGAGACTGCGTTACTGCGAATACCTG
GGAAAGTACTTCTGCGACTGCTGCCACTCCTACGCTGAGTCTTGCATCCCAGCCCGCATCCTGATGATGT
GGGACTTCAAGAAGTACTACGTGTCCAACTTCTCTAAGCAGCTGCTGGACAGCATCTGGCACCAGCCCAT
CTTCAACCTGCTGAGCATCGGACAGTCCCTGTACGCCAAGGCTAAGGAACTGGACAGAGTGAAGGAGATC
CAGGAACAGCTGTTCCACATCAAGAAGCTGCTGAAGACCTGCCGTTTCGCCAACTCTGCTCTGAAGGAGT
TCGAGCAGGTGCCTGGCCACCTGACCGACGAGCTGCACCTGTTCAGCCTGGAAGACCTGGTGAGAATCAA
GAAGGGCCTGCTGGCTCCACTGCTGAAGGACATCCTGAAGGCCAGCCTGGCTCACGTGGCTGGATGTGAG
CTGTGCCAGGGCAAGGGCTTCATCTGCGAGTTCTGCCAGAACACCACCGTGATCTTCCCCTTCCAGACTG
CTACCTGCCGCCGCTGCTCCGCCTGCAAAGCTTGCTTCCACAAGCAGTGCTTCCAGAGCAGCGAGTGCCC
TAGATGTGCCCGTATTACTGCTCGTAGAAAACTCCTGGAAAGTGTCGCCTCCGCCGCCACCTAAATTGGA
AGTGGATAACGGATCCGCGATCGCGGCGCGCCACCTGGTGGCCGGCCGGTACCACGCGTGCGCGCTGATC
CGGCTGCTAACAAAGCCCGAAAGGAAGCTGAGTTGGCTGCTGCCACCGCTGAGCAATAACTAGCATAACC
CCTTGGGGCCTCTAAACGGGTCTTGAGGGGTTTTTTGCTGAAAGGAGGAACTATATCCGGATATCCACAG
GACGGGTGTGGTCGCCATGATCGCGTAGTCGATAGTGGCTCCAAGTAGCGAAGCGAGCAGGACTGGGCGG
CGGCCAAAGCGGTCGGACAGTGCTCCGAGAACGGGTGCGCATAGAAATTGCATCAACGCATATAGCGCTA
GCAGCACGCCATAGTGACTGGCGATGCTGTCGGAATGGACGATATCCCGCAAGAGGCCCGGCAGTACCGG
CATAACCAAGCCTATGCCTACAGCATCCAGGGTGACGGTGCCGAGGATGACGATGAGCGCATTGTTAGAT
TTCATACACGGTGCCTGACTGCGTTAGCAATTTAACTGTGATAAACTACCGCATTAAAGCTTATCGATGA
TAAGCTGTCAAACATGAGAA
