>Addgene plasmid #216703 | 2CT-PacerRH R628K | depositor partial sequence | sequence record 422706 | Pacer RH 628K
AGGGACCTGGTGGTGGCCGCTCAGAACTTCTTCTGCGCTGGTTGTGGAACCCCTGTGGAGCCTAAGTTCG
TGAAGAGACTGCGTTACTGCGAATACCTGGGAAAGTACTTCTGCGACTGCTGCCACTCCTACGCTGAGTC
TTGCATCCCAGCCCGCATCCTGATGATGTGGGACTTCAAGAAGTACTACGTGTCCAACTTCTCTAAGCAG
CTGCTGGACAGCATCTGGCACCAGCCCATCTTCAACCTGCTGAGCATCGGACAGTCCCTGTACGCCAAGG
CTAAGGAACTGGACAGAGTGAAGGAGATCCAGGAACAGCTGTTCCACATCAAGAAGCTGCTGAAGACCTG
CCGTTTCGCCAACTCTGCTCTGAAGGAGTTCGAGCAGGTGCCTGGCCACCTGACCGACGAGCTGCACCTG
TTCAGCCTGGAAGACCTGGTGAGAATCAAGAAGGGCCTGCTGGCTCCACTGCTGAAGGACATCCTGAAGG
CCAGCCTGGCTCACGTGGCTGGATGTGAGCTGTGCCAGGGCAAGGGCTTCATCTGCGAGTTCTGCCAGAA
CACCACCGTGATCTTCCCCTTCCAGACTGCTACCTGCCGCCGCTGCTCCGCCTGCAAAGCTTGCTTCCAC
AAGCAGTGCTTCCAGAGCAGCGAGTGCCCTAGATGTGCCCGTATTACTGCTCGTAGAAAACTCCTGGAAA
GTGTCGCCTCCGCCGCCACCATTGGAAGTGGATAA
